>Addgene plasmid #211630 | lenti-ERCC1 gRNA1 | addgene full sequence | sequence record 419863 | Addgene NGS Result
TAACAAATTGGCTGTGGTATATAAAATTATTCATAATGATAGTAGGAGGCTTGGTAGGTTTAAGAATAGT
TTTTGCTGTACTTTCTATAGTGAATAGAGTTAGGCAGGGATATTCACCATTATCGTTTCAGACCCACCTC
CCAACCCCGAGGGGACCCGACAGGCCCGAAGGAATAGAAGAAGAAGGTGGAGAGAGAGACAGAGACAGAT
CCATTCGATTAGTGAACGGATCGGCACTGCGTGCGCCAATTCTGCAGACAAATGGCAGTATTCATCCACA
ATTTTAAAAGAAAAGGGGGGATTGGGGGGTACAGTGCAGGGGAAAGAATAGTAGACATAATAGCAACAGA
CATACAAACTAAAGAATTACAAAAACAAATTACAAAAATTCAAAATTTTCGGGTTTATTACAGGGACAGC
AGAGATCCAGTTTGGTTAATTAAGGTACCGAGGGCCTATTTCCCATGATTCCTTCATATTTGCATATACG
ATACAAGGCTGTTAGAGAGATAATTAGAATTAATTTGACTGTAAACACAAAGATATTAGTACAAAATACG
TGACGTAGAAAGTAATAATTTCTTGGGTAGTTTGCAGTTTTAAAATTATGTTTTAAAATGGACTATCATA
TGCTTACCGTAACTTGAAAGTATTTCGATTTCTTGGCTTTATATATCTTGTGGAAAGGACGAAACACCGA
TTTGTGATACCCCTCGACGGTTTTAGAGCTAGAAATAGCAAGTTAAAATAAGGCTAGTCCGTTATCAACT
TGAAAAAGTGGCACCGAGTCGGTGCTTTTTTGAATTCGCTAGCTAGGTCTTGAAAGGAGTGGGAATTGGC
TCCGGTGCCCGTCAGTGGGCAGAGCGCACATCGCCCACAGTCCCCGAGAAGTTGGGGGGAGGGGTCGGCA
ATTGATCCGGTGCCTAGAGAAGGTGGCGCGGGGTAAACTGGGAAAGTGATGTCGTGTACTGGCTCCGCCT
TTTTCCCGAGGGTGGGGGAGAACCGTATATAAGTGCAGTAGTCGCCGTGAACGTTCTTTTTCGCAACGGG
TTTGCCGCCAGAACACAGGACCGGTGCCACCATGGTGAGCAAGGGCGAGGAGCTGTTCACCGGGGTGGTG
CCCATCCTGGTCGAGCTGGACGGCGACGTAAACGGCCACAAGTTCAGCGTGTCCGGCGAGGGCGAGGGCG
ATGCCACCTACGGCAAGCTGACCCTGAAGTTCATCTGCACCACCGGCAAGCTGCCCGTGCCCTGGCCCAC
CCTCGTGACCACCCTGACCTACGGCGTGCAGTGCTTCAGCCGCTACCCCGACCACATGAAGCAGCACGAC
TTCTTCAAGTCCGCCATGCCCGAAGGCTACGTCCAGGAGCGCACCATCTTCTTCAAGGACGACGGCAACT
ACAAGACCCGCGCCGAGGTGAAGTTCGAGGGCGACACCCTGGTGAACCGCATCGAGCTGAAGGGCATCGA
CTTCAAGGAGGACGGCAACATCCTGGGGCACAAGCTGGAGTACAACTACAACAGCCACAACGTCTATATC
ATGGCCGACAAGCAGAAGAACGGCATCAAGGTGAACTTCAAGATCCGCCACAACATCGAGGACGGCAGCG
TGCAGCTCGCCGACCACTACCAGCAGAACACCCCCATCGGCGACGGCCCCGTGCTGCTGCCCGACAACCA
CTACCTGAGCACCCAGTCCGCCCTGAGCAAAGACCCCAACGAGAAGCGCGATCACATGGTCCTGCTGGAG
TTCGTGACCGCCGCCGGGATCACTCTCGGCATGGACGAGCTGTACAAGCCCAAGAAAAAGCGGAAAGTGG
GATCCGGCGCAACAAACTTCTCTCTGCTGAAACAAGCCGGAGATGTCGAAGAGAATCCTGGACCGACCGA
GTACAAGCCCACGGTGCGCCTCGCCACCCGCGACGACGTCCCCAGGGCCGTACGCACCCTCGCCGCCGCG
TTCGCCGACTACCCCGCCACGCGCCACACCGTCGATCCGGACCGCCACATCGAGCGGGTCACCGAGCTGC
AAGAACTCTTCCTCACGCGCGTCGGGCTCGACATCGGCAAGGTGTGGGTCGCGGACGACGGCGCCGCGGT
GGCGGTCTGGACCACGCCGGAGAGCGTCGAAGCGGGGGCGGTGTTCGCCGAGATCGGCCCGCGCATGGCC
GAGTTGAGCGGTTCCCGGCTGGCCGCGCAGCAACAGATGGAAGGCCTCCTGGCGCCGCACCGGCCCAAGG
AGCCCGCGTGGTTCCTGGCCACCGTCGGAGTCTCGCCCGACCACCAGGGCAAGGGTCTGGGCAGCGCCGT
CGTGCTCCCCGGAGTGGAGGCGGCCGAGCGCGCCGGGGTGCCCGCCTTCCTGGAGACCTCCGCGCCCCGC
AACCTCCCCTTCTACGAGCGGCTCGGCTTCACCGTCACCGCCGACGTCGAGGTGCCCGAAGGACCGCGCA
CCTGGTGCATGACCCGCAAGCCCGGTGCCTGAACGCGTTAAGTCGACAATCAACCTCTGGATTACAAAAT
TTGTGAAAGATTGACTGGTATTCTTAACTATGTTGCTCCTTTTACGCTATGTGGATACGCTGCTTTAATG
CCTTTGTATCATGCTATTGCTTCCCGTATGGCTTTCATTTTCTCCTCCTTGTATAAATCCTGGTTGCTGT
CTCTTTATGAGGAGTTGTGGCCCGTTGTCAGGCAACGTGGCGTGGTGTGCACTGTGTTTGCTGACGCAAC
CCCCACTGGTTGGGGCATTGCCACCACCTGTCAGCTCCTTTCCGGGACTTTCGCTTTCCCCCTCCCTATT
GCCACGGCGGAACTCATCGCCGCCTGCCTTGCCCGCTGCTGGACAGGGGCTCGGCTGTTGGGCACTGACA
ATTCCGTGGTGTTGTCGGGGAAATCATCGTCCTTTCCTTGGCTGCTCGCCTGTGTTGCCACCTGGATTCT
GCGCGGGACGTCCTTCTGCTACGTCCCTTCGGCCCTCAATCCAGCGGACCTTCCTTCCCGCGGCCTGCTG
CCGGCTCTGCGGCCTCTTCCGCGTCTTCGCCTTCGCCCTCAGACGAGTCGGATCTCCCTTTGGGCCGCCT
CCCCGCGTCGACTTTAAGACCAATGACTTACAAGGCAGCTGTAGATCTTAGCCACTTTTTAAAAGAAAAG
GGGGGACTGGAAGGGCTAATTCACTCCCAACGAAGACAAGATCTGCTTTTTGCTTGTACTGGGTCTCTCT
GGTTAGACCAGATCTGAGCCTGGGAGCTCTCTGGCTAACTAGGGAACCCACTGCTTAAGCCTCAATAAAG
CTTGCCTTGAGTGCTTCAAGTAGTGTGTGCCCGTCTGTTGTGTGACTCTGGTAACTAGAGATCCCTCAGA
CCCTTTTAGTCAGTGTGGAAAATCTCTAGCAGGGCCCGTTTAAACCCGCTGATCAGCCTCGACTGTGCCT
TCTAGTTGCCAGCCATCTGTTGTTTGCCCCTCCCCCGTGCCTTCCTTGACCCTGGAAGGTGCCACTCCCA
CTGTCCTTTCCTAATAAAATGAGGAAATTGCATCGCATTGTCTGAGTAGGTGTCATTCTATTCTGGGGGG
TGGGGTGGGGCAGGACAGCAAGGGGGAGGATTGGGAAGACAATAGCAGGCATGCTGGGGATGCGGTGGGC
TCTATGGCTTCTGAGGCGGAAAGAACCAGCTGGGGCTCTAGGGGGTATCCCC
[124 nt withheld, positions 3693-3816]
C
[91 nt withheld, positions 3818-3908]
A
[49 nt withheld, positions 3910-3958]
CCTTTGACGTTGGAGTCCACGTTCTTT
[37 nt withheld, positions 3986-4022]
ACCCTATCTCGGTCTATTCTTTTGATTTATAAGGGATTTTGCCGATTTCGGCCTATTGGTTAAAAAATGA
GCTGATTTAACAAAAATTTAACGCGAATTAATTCTGTGGAATGTGTGTCAGTTAGGGTGTGGAAAGTCCC
CAGGCTCCCCAGCAGGCAGAAGTATGCAAAGCATGCATCTCAATTAGTCAGCAACCAGGTGTGGAAAGTC
CCCAGGCTCCCCAGCAGGCAGAAGTATGCAAAGCATGCATCTCAATTAGTCAGCAACCATAGTCCCGCCC
CTAACTCCGCCCATCCCGCCCCTAACTCCGCCCAGTTCCGCCCATTCTCCGCCCCATGGCTGACTAATTT
TTTTTATTTATGCAGAGGCCGAGGCCGCCTCTGCCTCTGAGCTATTCCAGAAGTAGTGAGGAGGCTTTTT
TGGAGGCCTAGGCTTTTGCAAAAAGCTCCCGGGAGCTTGTATATCCATTTTCGGATCTGATCAGCACGTG
TTGACAATTAATCATCGGCATAGTATAATACGACAAGGTGAGGAACTAAACCATGGCCAAGTTGACCAGT
GCCGTTCCGGTGCTCACCGCGCGCGACGTCGCCGGAGCGGTCGAGTTCTGGACCGACCGGCTCGGGTTCT
CCCGGGACTTCGTGGAGGACGACTTCGCCGGTGTGGTCCGGGACGACGTGACCCTGTTCATCAGCGCGGT
CCAGGACCAGGTGGTGCCGGACAACACCCTGGCCTGGGTGTGGGTGCGCGGCCTGGACGAGCTGTACGCC
GAGTGGTCGGAGGTCGTGTCCACGAACTTCCGGGACGCCTCCGGGCCGGCCATGACCGAGATCGGCGAGC
AGCCGTGGGGGCGGGAGTTCGCCCTGCGCGACCCGGCCGGCAACTGCGTGCACTTCGTGGCCGAGGAGCA
GGACTGACACGTGCTACGAGATTTCGATTCCACCGCCGCCTTCTATGAAAGGTTGGGCTTCGGAATCGTT
TTCCGGGACGCCGGCTGGATGATCCTCCAGCGCGGGGATCTCATGCTGGAGTTCTTCGCCCACCCCAACT
TGTTTATTGCAGCTTATAATGGTTACAAATAAAGCAATAGCATCACAAATTTCACAAATAAAGCATTTTT
TTCACTGCATTCTAGTTGTGGTTTGTCCAAACTCATCAATGTATCTTATCATGTCTGTATACCGTCGACC
TCTAGCTAGAGCTTGGCGTAATCATGGTCATAGCTGTTTCCTGTGTGAAATTGTTATCCGCTCACAATTC
CACACAACATACGAGCCGGAAGCATAAAGTGTAAAGCCTGGGGTGCCTAATGAGTGAGCTAACTCACATT
AATTGCGTTGCGCTCACTGCCCGCTTTCCAGTCGGGAAACCTGTCGTGCCAGCTGCATTAATGAATCGGC
CAACGCGCGGGGAGAGGCGGTTTGCGTATTGGGCGCTCTTCCGCTTCCTCGCTCACTGACTCGCTGCGCT
CGGTCGTTCGGCTGCGGCGAGCGGTATCAGCTCACTCAAAGGCGGTAATACGGTTATCCACAGAATCAGG
GGATAACGCAGGAAAGAACATGTGAGCAAAAGGCCAGCAAAAGGCCAGGAACCGTAAAAAGGCCGCGTTG
CTGGCGTTTTTCCATAGGCTCCGCCCCCCTGACGAGCATCACAAAAATCGACGCTCAAGTCAGAGGTGGC
GAAACCCGACAGGACTATAAAGATACCAGGCGTTTCCCCCTGGAAGCTCCCTCGTGCGCTCTCCTGTTCC
GACCCTGCCGCTTACCGGATACCTGTCCGCCTTTCTCCCTTCGGGAAGCGTGGCGCTTTCTCATAGCTCA
CGCTGTAGGTATCTCAGTTCGGTGTAGGTCGTTCGCTCCAAGCTGGGCTGTGTGCACGAACCCCCCGTTC
AGCCCGACCGCTGCGCCTTATCCGGTAACTATCGTCTTGAGTCCAACCCGGTAAGACACGACTTATCGCC
ACTGGCAGCAGCCACTGGTAACAGGATTAGCAGAGCGAGGTATGTAGGCGGTGCTACAGAGTTCTTGAAG
TGGTGGCCTAACTACGGCTACACTAGAAGAACAGTATTTGGTATCTGCGCTCTGCTGAAGCCAGTTACCT
TCGGAAAAAGAGTTGGTAGCTCTTGATCCGGCAAACAAACCACCGCTGGTAGCGGTGGTTTTTTTGTTTG
CAAGCAGCAGATTACGCGCAGAAAAAAAGGATCTCAAGAAGATCCTTTGATCTTTTCTACGGGGTCTGAC
GCTCAGTGGAACGAAAACTCACGTTAAGGGATTTTGGTCATGAGATTATCAAAAAGGATCTTCACCTAGA
TCCTTTTAAATTAAAAATGAAGTTTTAAATCAATCTAAAGTATATATGAGTAAACTTGGTCTGACAGTTA
CCAATGCTTAATCAGTGAGGCACCTATCTCAGCGATCTGTCTATTTCGTTCATCCATAGTTGCCTGACTC
CCCGTCGTGTAGATAACTACGATACGGGAGGGCTTACCATCTGGCCCCAGTGCTGCAATGATACCGCGAG
ACCCACGCTCACCGGCTCCAGATTTATCAGCAATAAACCAGCCAGCCGGAAGGGCCGAGCGCAGAAGTGG
TCCTGCAACTTTATCCGCCTCCATCCAGTCTATTAATTGTTGCCGGGAAGCTAGAGTAAGTAGTTCGCCA
GTTAATAGTTTGCGCAACGTTGTTGCCATTGCTACAGGCATCGTGGTGTCACGCTCGTCGTTTGGTATGG
CTTCATTCAGCTCCGGTTCCCAACGATCAAGGCGAGTTACATGATCCCCCATGTTGTGCAAAAAAGCGGT
TAGCTCCTTCGGTCCTCCGATCGTTGTCAGAAGTAAGTTGGCCGCAGTGTTATCACTCATGGTTATGGCA
GCACTGCATAATTCTCTTACTGTCATGCCATCCGTAAGATGCTTTTCTGTGACTGGTGAGTACTCAACCA
AGTCATTCTGAGAATAGTGTATGCGGCGACCGAGTTGCTCTTGCCCGGCGTCAATACGGGATAATACCGC
GCCACATAGCAGAACTTTAAAAGTGCTCATCATTGGAAAACGTTCTTCGGGGCGAAAACTCTCAAGGATC
TTACCGCTGTTGAGATCCAGTTCGATGTAACCCACTCGTGCACCCAACTGATCTTCAGCATCTTTTACTT
TCACCAGCGTTTCTGGGTGAGCAAAAACAGGAAGGCAAAATGCCGCAAAAAAGGGAATAAGGGCGACACG
GAAATGTTGAATACTCATACTCTTCCTTTTTCAATATTATTGAAGCATTTATCAGGGTTATTGTCTCATG
AGCGGATACATATTTGAATGTATTTAGAAAAATAAACAAATAGGGGTTCCGCGCACATTTCCCCGAAAAG
TGCCACCTGACGTCGACGGATCGGGAGATCTCCCGATCCCCTATGGTGCACTCTCAGTACAATCTGCTCT
GATGCCGCATAGTTAAGCCAGTATCTGCTCCCTGCTTGTGTGTTGGAGGTCGCTGAGTAGTGCGCGAGCA
AAATTTAAGCTACAACAAGGCAAGGCTTGACCGACAATTGCATGAAGAATCTGCTTAGGGTTAGGCGTTT
TGCGCTGCTTCGCGATGTACGGGCCAGATATACGCGTTGACATTGATTATTGACTAGTTATTAATAGTAA
TCAATTACGGGGTCATTAGTTCATAGCCCATATATGGAGTTCCGCGTTACATAACTTACGGTAAATGGCC
CGCCTGGCTGACCGCCCAACGACCCCCGCCCATTGACGTCAATAATGACGTATGTTCCCATAGTAACGCC
AATAGGGACTTTCCATTGACGTCAATGGGTGGAGTATTTACGGTAAACTGCCCACTTGGCAGTACATCAA
GTGTATCATATGCCAAGTACGCCCCCTATTGACGTCAATGACGGTAAATGGCCCGCCTGGCATTATGCCC
AGTACATGACCTTATGGGACTTTCCTACTTGGCAGTACATCTACGTATTAGTCATCGCTATTACCATGGT
GATGCGGTTTTGGCAGTACATCAATGGGCGTGGATAGCGGTTTGACTCACGGGGATTTCCAAGTCTCCAC
CCCATTGACGTCAATGGGAGTTTGTTTTGGCACCAAAATCAACGGGACTTTCCAAAATGTCGTAACAACT
CCGCCCCATTGACGCAAATGGGCGGTAGGCGTGTACGGTGGGAGGTCTATATAAGCAGCGCGTTTTGCCT
GTACTGGGTCTCTCTGGTTAGACCAGATCTGAGCCTGGGAGCTCTCTGGCTAACTAGGGAACCCACTGCT
TAAGCCTCAATAAAGCTTGCCTTGAGTGCTTCAAGTAGTGTGTGCCCGTCTGTTGTGTGACTCTGGTAAC
TAGAGATCCCTCAGACCCTTTTAGTCAGTGTGGAAAATCTCTAGCAGTGGCGCCCGAACAGGGACTTGAA
AGCGAAAGGGAAACCAGAGGAGCTCTCTCGACGCAGGACTCGGCTTGCTGAAGCGCGCACGGCAAGAGGC
GAGGGGCGGCGACTGGTGAGTACGCCAAAAATTTTGACTAGCGGAGGCTAGAAGGAGAGAGATGGGTGCG
AGAGCGTCAGTATTAAGCGGGGGAGAATTAGATCGCGATGGGAAAAAATTCGGTTAAGGCCAGGGGGAAA
GAAAAAATATAAATTAAAACATATAGTATGGGCAAGCAGGGAGCTAGAACGATTCGCAGTTAATCCTGGC
CTGTTAGAAACATCAGAAGGCTGTAGACAAATACTGGGACAGCTACAACCATCCCTTCAGACAGGATCAG
AAGAACTTAGATCATTATATAATACAGTAGCAACCCTCTATTGTGTGCATCAAAGGATAGAGATAAAAGA
CACCAAGGAAGCTTTAGACAAGATAGAGGAAGAGCAAAACAAAAGTAAGACCACCGCACAGCAAGCGGCC
GCTGATCTTCAGACCTGGAGGAGGAGATATGAGGGACAATTGGAGAAGTGAATTATATAAATATAAAGTA
GTAAAAATTGAACCATTAGGAGTAGCACCCACCAAGGCAAAGAGAAGAGTGGTGCAGAGAGAAAAAAGAG
CAGTGGGAATAGGAGCTTTGTTCCTTGGGTTCTTGGGAGCAGCAGGAAGCACTATGGGCGCAGCGTCAAT
GACGCTGACGGTACAGGCCAGACAATTATTGTCTGGTATAGTGCAGCAGCAGAACAATTTGCTGAGGGCT
ATTGAGGCGCAACAGCATCTGTTGCAACTCACAGTCTGGGGCATCAAGCAGCTCCAGGCAAGAATCCTGG
CTGTGGAAAGATACCTAAAGGATCAACAGCTCCTGGGGATTTGGGGTTGCTCTGGAAAACTCATTTGCAC
CACTGCTGTGCCTTGGAATGCTAGTTGGAGTAATAAATCTCTGGAACAGATTTGGAATCACACGACCTGG
ATGGAGTGGGACAGAGAAATTAACAATTACACAAGCTTAATACACTCCTTAATTGAAGAATCGCAAAACC
AGCAAGAAAAGAATGAACAAGAATTATTGGAATTAGATAAATGGGCAAGTTTGTGGAATTGGTTTAACA
Features (pLannotate 1.2.2; 33 found; start..end, strand, type, name):
    132..232     +  CDS            Rev (fragment): human immunodeficiency virus 1 (HIV-1) Rev protein; rev; enhances nuclear export of unspliced and incompletely spliced viral mRNAs
    282..399     +  misc_feature   cPPT/CTS: central polypurine tract and central termination sequence of HIV-1
    450..690     +  promoter       U6 promoter: RNA polymerase III promoter for human U6 snRNA
    720..795     +  misc_RNA       gRNA scaffold: guide RNA scaffold for the Streptococcus pyogenes CRISPR/Cas9 system
    813..831     +  CDS            small t antigen (fragment): SV40 (simian virus 40) small t antigen
    857..1068    +  promoter       EF-1α core promoter: core promoter for human elongation factor EF-1α
   1082..1798    +  CDS            EGFP: EGFP is a basic (constitutively fluorescent) green fluorescent protein published in 1996, derived from Aequorea victoria. It is reported to be a rapidly-maturing weak dimer with moderate acid sensitivity.
   1885..2482    +  CDS            PuroR (fragment): puromycin N-acetyltransferase; pac from Streptomyces; confers resistance to puromycin
   2498..3086    +  misc_feature   WPRE: woodchuck hepatitis virus posttranscriptional regulatory element
   3137..3156    +  misc_feature   cPPT/CTS (fragment): central polypurine tract and central termination sequence of HIV-1
   3158..3391    +  LTR            3' LTR (ΔU3): self-inactivating 3' long terminal repeat (LTR) from HIV-1
   3423..3647    +  polyA_signal   bGH poly(A) signal: bovine growth hormone polyadenylation signal
   3651..3672    +  promoter       SV40 promoter (fragment): SV40 enhancer and early promoter
   3693..4121    +  rep_origin     f1 ori (sequence partly withheld): f1 bacteriophage origin of replication; arrow indicates direction of (+) strand synthesis
   4135..4464    +  promoter       SV40 promoter: SV40 enhancer and early promoter
   4512..4539    +  promoter       EM7 promoter (fragment): synthetic bacterial promoter&nbsp
   4565..4939    +  CDS            BleoR: antibiotic-binding protein; Sh ble from Streptoalloteichus hindustanus; confers resistance to bleomycin, phleomycin, and Zeocin™
   4949..5074    +  CDS            ble (fragment): BLE_KLEPN - Experimental evidence at protein level: Swiss-Prot protein existence level 1. Binding protein with a strong affinity to the bleomycin family of antibiotics. Binds to CL990; an antimitotic-antibiotic compound. From Klebsiella pneumoniae.
   5069..5190    +  polyA_signal   SV40 poly(A) signal: SV40 polyadenylation signal
   5263..5279    -  protein_bind   lac operator: The lac repressor binds to the lac operator to inhibit transcription in E. coli. This inhibition can be relieved by adding lactose or isopropyl-β-D-thiogalactopyranoside (IPTG). lac repressor encoded by lacI
   5287..5317    -  promoter       lac promoter: promoter for the E. coli lac operon
   5332..5353    -  protein_bind   CAP binding site: CAP binding activates transcription in the presence of cAMP. E. coli catabolite activator protein
   5366..5458    -  CDS            lacI (fragment): lac repressor; lacI; The lac repressor binds to the lac operator to inhibit transcription in E. coli. This inhibition can be relieved by adding lactose or isopropyl-β-D-thiogalactopyranoside (IPTG).
   5641..6229    -  rep_origin     ori: high-copy-number ColE1/pMB1/pBR322/pUC origin of replication
   6400..7260    -  CDS            AmpR: β-lactamase; bla; confers resistance to ampicillin, carbenicillin, and related antibiotics
   7261..7365    -  promoter       AmpR promoter: bla
   7424..7476    -  misc_feature   bom (fragment): basis of mobility region from pBR322
   7631..8010    +  enhancer       CMV enhancer: human cytomegalovirus immediate early enhancer
   8011..8210    +  promoter       CMV promoter: human cytomegalovirus (CMV) immediate early promoter
   8228..8408    +  LTR            5' LTR (truncated): truncated 5' long terminal repeat (LTR) from HIV-1
   8455..8580    +  misc_feature   HIV-1 Ψ: packaging signal of human immunodeficiency virus type 1
   8564..8927    +  CDS            HIV-1 gag (fragment): gag protein from human immunodeficiency virus 1; gag
   9073..9306    +  misc_feature   RRE: The Rev response element (RRE) of HIV-1 allows for Rev-dependent mRNA export from the nucleus to the cytoplasm.
