[The description below was written by a language model from this plasmid's Addgene catalogue record and pLannotate feature annotations shown in this document.]
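Description:
lenti-ERCC1 gRNA1 is a third-generation-style, self-inactivating HIV-1 lentiviral transfer plasmid built on a pLenti backbone to deliver a single guide RNA against ERCC1 into mammalian cells. It is propagated in E. coli through a high-copy ColE1/pUC origin with ampicillin resistance (AmpR), and also carries an f1 origin. The viral genome is transcribed from a CMV enhancer/promoter fused to a truncated 5' LTR. It contains the Ψ packaging signal with a partial gag sequence, the Rev response element for Rev-dependent nuclear export, the cPPT/CTS, a WPRE to boost transcript expression, and a ΔU3 3' LTR followed by a bGH polyadenylation signal. Outside the LTRs, the backbone has an SV40 promoter/EM7-driven bleomycin/Zeocin resistance cassette with an SV40 poly(A) signal.

The payload is a human U6 (RNA polymerase III) promoter driving a 20-nucleotide ERCC1-targeting spacer joined to the Streptococcus pyogenes Cas9 guide scaffold. Downstream, an EF-1α core promoter drives EGFP followed by a puromycin N-acetyltransferase sequence, so transduced cells can be tracked by green fluorescence and selected with puromycin. The element linking the two coding regions is not annotated. No Cas9 gene is annotated, so the nuclease would have to be supplied separately. The catalogue lists a total size of 8,054 bp and mentions only puromycin as a marker, whereas the sequenced record behind the feature table is 9,551 nt and includes EGFP, a discrepancy the record does not explain. The stated purpose is simply the first of the sgRNAs against ERCC1, consistent with CRISPR-based disruption of this gene in the associated study of DNA break repair in mitosis.
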