Addgene plasmid #211630: lenti-ERCC1 gRNA1
Purpose: sgRNA-1 against ERCC1
Depositing lab: Agnel Sfeir. Depositing organization: Memorial Sloan-Kettering Cancer Center. Publication: RHINO directs MMEJ to repair DNA breaks in mitosis. Brambati A, Sacco O, Porcella S, Heyza J, Kareh M, Schmidt JC, Sfeir A. Science. 2023 Aug 11;381(6658):653-660. doi: 10.1126/science.adh3694. Epub 2023 Jul 13. PubMed 37440612.
Backbone
  Vector backbone: pLenti
  Backbone size w/o insert (bp): 8034
  Total vector size (bp): 8054
  Vector type: Mammalian Expression, CRISPR
  Selectable markers: Puromycin
Growth in bacteria
  Bacterial resistance: Ampicillin, 100 μg/mL
  Growth temperature: 37°C
  Growth strain: NEB Stable
  Copy number: Unknown
Gene/Insert
  Gene/Insert name: sgRNA ERCC1
  gRNA/shRNA sequence: ATTTGTGATACCCCTCGACG
  Species: Synthetic
  Promoter: U6
  Cloning method: Unknown
  Sequencing primers: 5′ gactatcatatgcttaccgt
Terms and licenses: Academic/Nonprofit Terms; Industry Terms: Not Available to Industry
How to cite: lenti-ERCC1 gRNA1 was a gift from Agnel Sfeir (Addgene plasmid # 211630 ; http://n2t.net/addgene:211630 ; RRID:Addgene_211630)
